Addgene plasmid #133364: BII-Sh-FUCCI-Luc
Purpose: Piggybac vector for shRNA-mediated knockdown, co-expressed with FUCCI cell cycle reporter
Depositing lab: Blair Madison. Depositing organization: Washington University in Saint Louis. Publication: The oncogenic function of PLAGL2 is mediated via ASCL2 and IGF2 and a Wnt-independent mechanism in colorectal cancer. Fischer AD, Veronese-Paniagua DA, Swaminathan S, Kashima H, Rubin DC, Madison BB. Am J Physiol Gastrointest Liver Physiol. 2023 Jun 13. doi: 10.1152/ajpgi.00058.2022. PubMed 37310750.
Backbone
  Vector backbone: BII-sh-FUCCI
  Backbone manufacturer: Madison Lab
  Vector type: Mammalian Expression
  Selectable markers: Puromycin
Growth in bacteria
  Bacterial resistance: Ampicillin, 100 μg/mL
  Growth temperature: 37°C
  Growth strain: DH5alpha
  Copy number: High Copy
Gene/Insert
  Gene/Insert name: Clover-Geminin-IRES-mKO2-Cdt1
  gRNA/shRNA sequence: GTCACAGAATCGTCGTATGCAGCTCGAGCTGCATACGACGATTCTGTGA
  Species: H. sapiens (human)
  Mutation: N/A
  Promoter: CMV enhancer and hEf1a (CpG free)
  Tag / fusion protein: HA-tagged Clover-Geminin (N terminal on insert)
  Cloning method: Restriction Enzyme; 5′ cloning site Unknown (unknown if destroyed)
Terms and licenses: Academic/Nonprofit Terms; Industry Terms: Not Available to Industry
Depositor comments: Please visit https://doi.org/10.1101/2020.10.14.339531 for bioRxiv preprint.
How to cite: BII-Sh-FUCCI-Luc was a gift from Blair Madison (Addgene plasmid # 133364 ; http://n2t.net/addgene:133364 ; RRID:Addgene_133364)
