[The description below was written by a language model from this plasmid's Addgene catalogue record and pLannotate feature annotations shown in this document.]
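Description:
BII-Sh-FUCCI-Luc is a 9,989 bp piggyBac transposon plasmid for mammalian cells that combines shRNA-mediated knockdown with a FUCCI cell cycle reporter. It is propagated in E. coli on a pBluescript-type backbone carrying a high-copy ColE1/pUC origin, an f1 origin, ampicillin resistance and remnants of the lac/lacZα region. The automated annotation does not call the piggyBac terminal repeats, so the transposon boundaries cannot be placed from the feature table. As a piggyBac vector it would be co-delivered with a transposase source to integrate the cargo into the genome. Short lambda phage-derived fragments flank the bacterial portion and appear to be stuffer or spacer sequence.

The cargo has two transcription units. A human U6 RNA polymerase III promoter drives the short hairpin. The "Luc" in the name suggests a luciferase-targeting hairpin, probably a control, but the record does not state the target. Downstream, a Pol II promoter recorded as a CMV enhancer fused to a CpG-free human EF1α promoter (annotated only as mouse CMV fragments) drives a single multicistronic message. It encodes puromycin N-acetyltransferase, a T2A peptide, then HA-tagged Clover fused to a human Geminin fragment, followed by an EMCV IRES and mKO2 fused to a human Cdt1 fragment. A WPRE follows to enhance expression, and an SV40 polyadenylation signal lies downstream, annotated on the opposite strand.

Because the Geminin and Cdt1 degrons are destroyed in opposite cell cycle phases, green fluorescence marks S/G2/M cells and orange marks G1 cells. Puromycin-selected stable integrants can therefore be scored for cell cycle distribution under knockdown. The depositor and sequencing-derived records carry the same features, offset by about 40 nt.
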