Features (pLannotate 1.2.2; 25 found; start..end, strand, type, name):
    308..325     -  misc_feature   MCS (fragment): pBluescript multiple cloning site
    580..820     +  promoter       U6 promoter: RNA polymerase III promoter for human U6 snRNA
    917..1000    +  promoter       mCMV promoter (fragment): mouse cytomegalovirus (CMV) immediate early promoter
   1117..1324    +  promoter       mCMV promoter (fragment): mouse cytomegalovirus (CMV) immediate early promoter
   1591..2187    +  CDS            pac: PUAC_STRAD - Protein predicted: Swiss-Prot protein existence level 4. Detoxification of puromycin. From Streptomyces alboniger.
   2203..2255    +  CDS            T2A (fragment): 2A peptide from Thosea asigna virus capsid protein Eukaryotic ribosomes fail to insert a peptide bond between the Gly and Pro residues, yielding separate polypeptides.
   2296..3012    +  CDS            Clover: Clover is a basic (constitutively fluorescent) green/yellow fluorescent protein published in 2012, derived from Aequorea victoria. It is reported to be a rapidly-maturing weak dimer with high acid sensitivity.
   3043..3372    +  CDS            GMNN (fragment): GEMI_HUMAN - Experimental evidence at protein level: Swiss-Prot protein existence level 1. Inhibits DNA replication by preventing the incorporation of MCM complex into pre-replication complex (pre-RC) (PubMed:9635433, PubMed:14993212, PubMed:20129055, PubMed:24064211). It is degraded during the mitotic phase of the cell cycle (PubMed:9635433, PubMed:14993212, PubMed:24064211). Its destruction at the metaphase- anaphase transition permits replication in the succeeding cell cycle (PubMed:9635433, PubMed:14993212, PubMed:24064211). Inhibits histone acetyltransferase activity of KAT7/HBO1 in a CDT
   3377..3949    +  misc_feature   IRES: internal ribosome entry site (IRES) of the encephalomyocarditis virus (EMCV)
   3964..4614    +  CDS            mKO2: mKO2 is a basic (constitutively fluorescent) orange fluorescent protein published in 2008, derived from Verrillofungia concinna. It has moderate acid sensitivity.
   4669..4941    +  CDS            CDT1 (fragment): CDT1_HUMAN - Experimental evidence at protein level: Swiss-Prot protein existence level 1. Required for both DNA replication and mitosis (PubMed:11125146, PubMed:22581055, PubMed:21856198, PubMed:14993212, PubMed:26842564). DNA replication licensing factor, required for pre- replication complex assembly. Cooperates with CDC6 and the origin recognition complex (ORC) during G1 phase of the cell cycle to promote the loading of the mini-chromosome maintenance (MCM) complex onto DNA to generate pre-replication complexes (pre-RC)(PubMed:14672932). Required also for mitosis by promoting stable kineto
   4966..5554    +  misc_feature   WPRE: woodchuck hepatitis virus posttranscriptional regulatory element
   5634..5768    -  polyA_signal   SV40 poly(A) signal: SV40 polyadenylation signal
   5791..5874    -  CDS            large T antigen (fragment): large T antigen from SV40 (simian virus 40)
   6615..6734    -  CDS            B (fragment): PORTL_LAMBD - Experimental evidence at protein level: Swiss-Prot protein existence level 1. Forms the portal vertex of the capsid (PubMed:6228056, PubMed:6232391). This portal plays critical roles in head assembly, genome packaging, neck/tail attachment, and genome ejection (Probable). The portal protein multimerizes as a single ring-shaped homododecamer arranged around a central channel (PubMed:6232391). Binds to the terminase subunits to form the packaging machine (PubMed:7799432). From Escherichia phage lambda (Bacteriophage lambda).
   6736..6891    +  CDS            lacZα (fragment): LacZα fragment of β-galactosidase; lacZ fragment
   6896..7324    +  rep_origin     f1 ori (sequence partly withheld): f1 bacteriophage origin of replication; arrow indicates direction of (+) strand synthesis
   7377..7481    +  promoter       AmpR promoter: bla
   7482..8342    +  CDS            AmpR: β-lactamase; bla; confers resistance to ampicillin, carbenicillin, and related antibiotics
   8513..9101    +  rep_origin     ori: high-copy-number ColE1/pMB1/pBR322/pUC origin of replication
   9284..9376    +  CDS            lacI (fragment): lac repressor; lacI; The lac repressor binds to the lac operator to inhibit transcription in E. coli. This inhibition can be relieved by adding lactose or isopropyl-β-D-thiogalactopyranoside (IPTG).
   9389..9410    +  protein_bind   CAP binding site: CAP binding activates transcription in the presence of cAMP. E. coli catabolite activator protein
   9425..9455    +  promoter       lac promoter: promoter for the E. coli lac operon
   9463..9479    +  protein_bind   lac operator: The lac repressor binds to the lac operator to inhibit transcription in E. coli. This inhibition can be relieved by adding lactose or isopropyl-β-D-thiogalactopyranoside (IPTG). lac repressor encoded by lacI
   9517..9984    -  CDS            B (fragment): PORTL_LAMBD - Experimental evidence at protein level: Swiss-Prot protein existence level 1. Forms the portal vertex of the capsid (PubMed:6228056, PubMed:6232391). This portal plays critical roles in head assembly, genome packaging, neck/tail attachment, and genome ejection (Probable). The portal protein multimerizes as a single ring-shaped homododecamer arranged around a central channel (PubMed:6232391). Binds to the terminase subunits to form the packaging machine (PubMed:7799432). From Escherichia phage lambda (Bacteriophage lambda).
>Addgene plasmid #133364 | BII-Sh-FUCCI-Luc | depositor full sequence | sequence record 256345 | BII-Sh-FUCCI-Luc sequence 9989 bps
TTAACCCTAGAAAGATAGTCTGCGTAAAATTGACGCATGCATTCTTGAAATATTGCTCTCTCTTTCTAAA
TAGCGCGAATCCGTCGCTGTGCATTTAGGACATCTCAGTCGCCGCTTGGAGCTCCCGTGAGGCGTGCTTG
TCAATGCGGTAAGTGTCACTGATTTTGAACTATAACGACCGCGTGAGTCAAAATGACGCATGATTATCTT
TTACGTGACTTTTAAGATTTAACTCATACGATAATTATATTGTTATTTCATGTTCTACTTACGTGATAAC
TTATTATATATATATTTTCTTGTTATAGATCCACTAGTTCTAGAGGGACAGCCCCCCCCCAAAGCCCCCA
GGGATGTAATTACGTCCCTCCCCCGCTAGGGGGCAGCAGCGAGCCGCCCGGGGCTCCGCTCCGGTCCGGC
GCTCCCCCCGCATCCCCGAGCCGGCAGCGTGCGGGGACAGCCCGGGCACGGGGAAGGTGGCACGGGATCG
CTTTCCTCTGAACGCTTCTCGCTGCTCTTTGAGCCTGCAGACACCTGGGGGGATACGGGGAAAAGGCCTC
CAGGGCCGCCCCCTTCACCGAGGGCCTATTTCCCATGATTCCTTCATATTTGCATATACGATACAAGGCT
GTTAGAGAGATAATTGGAATTAATTTGACTGTAAACACAAAGATATTAGTACAAAATACGTGACGTAGAA
AGTAATAATTTCTTGGGTAGTTTGCAGTTTTAAAATTATGTTTTAAAATGGACTATCATATGCTTACCGT
AACTTGAAAGTATTTCGATTTCTTGGCTTTATATATCTTGTGGAAAGGACGAAACACCGGTCACAGAATC
GTCGTATGCAGCTCGAGCTGCATACGACGATTCTGTGATTTTTGCCTCCAAGGCCTGCAGGAGTCAATGG
GAAAAACCCATTGGAGCCAAGTACACTGACTCAATAGGGACTTTCCATTGGGTTTTGCCCAGTACATAAG
GTCAATAGGGGGTGAGTCAACAGGAAAGTCCCATTGGAGCCAAGTACATTGAGTCAATAGGGACTTTCCA
ATGGGTTTTGCCCAGTACATAAGGTCAATGGGAGGTAAGCCAATGGGTTTTTCCCATTACTGACATGTAT
ACTGAGTCATTAGGGACTTTCCAATGGGTTTTGCCCAGTACATAAGGTCAATAGGGGTGAATCAACAGGA
AAGTCCCATTGGAGCCAAGTACACTGAGTCAATAGGGACTTTCCATTGGGTTTTGCCCAGTACAAAAGGT
CAATAGGGGGTGAGTCAATGGGTTTTTCCCATTATTGGCACATACATAAGGTCAATAGGGGTGACTAGTG
GAGAAGAGCATGCTTGAGGGCTGAGTGCCCCTCAGTGGGCAGAGAGCACATGGCCCACAGTCCCTGAGAA
GTTGGGGGGAGGGGTGGGCAATTGAACTGGTGCCTAGAGAAGGTGGGGCTTGGGTAAACTGGGAAAGTGA
TGTGGTGTACTGGCTCCACCTTTTTCCCCAGGGTGGGGGAGAACCATATATAAGTGCAGTAGTCTCTGTG
AACATTCGGTTTAGTGAACCTGCAGGTCGGCCGCCACGACCGGTGCCACCATGACTGAATACAAACCAAC
TGTTCGCCTGGCAACTCGTGATGATGTTCCACGTGCAGTTCGCACCCTGGCTGCTGCATTTGCTGACTAC
CCTGCAACCCGTCACACTGTGGACCCAGACCGCCACATTGAACGTGTGACTGAACTGCAGGAGCTGTTCC
TGACCCGTGTGGGCCTGGACATTGGCAAAGTGTGGGTGGCAGATGATGGTGCTGCTGTGGCAGTGTGGAC
CACCCCTGAATCTGTTGAAGCTGGTGCAGTGTTTGCTGAGATTGGCCCACGCATGGCAGAACTGTCTGGC
AGCCGCCTGGCAGCACAACAGCAGATGGAAGGTCTGCTGGCACCACACCGCCCAAAAGAACCTGCTTGGT
TCCTGGCAACTGTGGGTGTGAGCCCTGACCACCAGGGTAAGGGCCTGGGCTCTGCAGTGGTGCTGCCTGG
TGTGGAAGCAGCTGAACGTGCAGGTGTGCCTGCTTTCCTGGAGACCTCAGCTCCACGCAACCTGCCTTTC
TATGAACGCCTGGGCTTCACTGTGACTGCTGATGTGGAAGTGCCAGAAGGCCCACGCACTTGGTGCATGA
CTCGCAAACCAGGTGCTAGCCTTGGCTCCGGCGAGGGCAGGGGAAGTCTTCTAACATGCGGGGACGTGGA
GGAAAATCCCGGCCCACTCGGCTACCCCTACGACGTGCCCGACTACGCCAGCGGCATGGTGAGCAAGGGC
GAGGAGCTGTTCACCGGGGTGGTGCCCATCCTGGTCGAGCTGGACGGCGACGTAAACGGCCACAAGTTCA
GCGTCCGCGGCGAGGGCGAGGGCGATGCCACCAACGGCAAGCTGACCCTGAAGTTCATCTGCACCACCGG
CAAGCTGCCCGTGCCCTGGCCCACCCTCGTGACCACCTTCGGCTACGGCGTGGCCTGCTTCAGCCGCTAC
CCCGACCACATGAAGCAGCACGACTTCTTCAAGTCCGCCATGCCCGAAGGCTACGTCCAGGAGCGCACCA
TCTCTTTCAAGGACGACGGTACCTACAAGACCCGCGCCGAGGTGAAGTTCGAGGGCGACACCCTGGTGAA
CCGCATCGAGCTGAAGGGCATCGACTTCAAGGAGGACGGCAACATCCTGGGGCACAAGCTGGAGTACAAC
TTCAACAGCCACAACGTCTATATCACGGCCGACAAGCAGAAGAACGGCATCAAGGCTAACTTCAAGATCC
GCCACAACGTTGAGGACGGCAGCGTGCAGCTCGCCGACCACTACCAGCAGAACACCCCCATCGGCGACGG
CCCCGTGCTGCTGCCCGACAACCACTACCTGAGCCATCAGTCCGCCCTGAGCAAAGACCCCAACGAGAAG
CGCGATCACATGGTCCTGCTGGAGTTCGTGACCGCCGCCGGGATTACACATGGCATGGACGAGCTGTACA
AGGATATCCATGCACACTGGCGGCCGCTCGAGATGAATCCCAGTATGAAGCAGAAACAAGAAGAAATCAA
AGAGAATATAAAGAATAGTTCTGTCCCAAGAAGAACTCTGAAGATGATTCAGCCTTCTGCATCTGGATCT
CTTGTTGGAAGAGAAAATGAGCTGTCCGCAGGCTTGTCCAAAAGGAAACATCGGAATGACCACTTAACAT
CTACAACTTCCAGCCCTGGGGTTATTGTCCCAGAATCTAGTGAAAATAAAAATCTTGGAGGAGTCACCCA
GGAGTCATTTGATCTTATGATTAAAGAAAATCCATCCTCTCAGTATTGGAAGGAAGTGGCAGAAAAACGG
AGAAAGGCGCTGTAAGCCCCTCTCCCTCCCCCCCCCCTAACGTTACTGGCCGAAGCCGCTTGGAATAAGG
CCGGTGTGCGTTTGTCTATATGTTATTTTCCACCATATTGCCGTCTTTTGGCAATGTGAGGGCCCGGAAA
CCTGGCCCTGTCTTCTTGACGAGCATTCCTAGGGGTCTTTCCCCTCTCGCCAAAGGAATGCAAGGTCTGT
TGAATGTCGTGAAGGAAGCAGTTCCTCTGGAAGCTTCTTGAAGACAAACAACGTCTGTAGCGACCCTTTG
CAGGCAGCGGAACCCCCCACCTGGCGACAGGTGCCTCTGCGGCCAAAAGCCACGTGTATAAGATACACCT
GCAAAGGCGGCACAACCCCAGTGCCACGTTGTGAGTTGGATAGTTGTGGAAAGAGTCAAATGGCTCTCCT
CAAGCGTATTCAACAAGGGGCTGAAGGATGCCCAGAAGGTACCCCATTGTATGGGATCTGATCTGGGGCC
TCGGTGCACATGCTTTACATGTGTTTAGTCGAGGTTAAAAAACGTCTAGGCCCCCCGAACCACGGGGACG
TGGTTTTCCTTTGAAAAACACGATGATAATGGCCACAGAATTCATGGTGAGCGTGATCAAGCCCGAGATG
AAGATGAGGTACTACATGGACGGCTCCGTCAATGGGCATGAGTTCACAATCGAGGGTGAGGGCACAGGCA
GACCTTACGAGGGACATCAGGAGATGACACTGCGCGTCACAATGGCCGAGGGCGGGCCAATGCCTTTCGC
CTTCGACCTGGTGTCCCACGTGTTCTGTTACGGCCACAGAGTTTTTACCAAGTACCCAGAAGAGATCCCA
GACTATTTCAAGCAGGCCTTTCCTGAGGGCCTGTCCTGGGAGAGGTCCCTGGAGTTCGAGGACGGCGGCT
CCGCCTCCGTGAGCGCCCACATCAGCCTGAGGGGCAACACCTTCTACCACAAGTCCAAGTTCACCGGCGT
GAACTTCCCCGCCGACGGCCCCATCATGCAGAACCAGAGCGTGGACTGGGAGCCCTCCACCGAGAAGATC
ACCGCCAGCGACGGCGTGCTGAAGGGCGACGTGACCATGTACCTGAAGCTGGAGGGCGGCGGCAACCACA
AGTGCCAGATGAAGACCACCTACAAGGCCGCCAAGGAGATCCTGGAGATGCCCGGCGACCACTACATCGG
CCACAGGCTGGTGAGGAAGACCGAGGGCAACATCACCGAGCAGGTGGAGGACGCCGTGGCCCACTACTCA
ATGTTGCCTTCCCTGGGCGATATCCATGCACACTGGCGGCCGCTCGAGCCCAGCCCCGCCAGGCCCGCAC
TCCGCGCCCCGGCCTCCGCTACCAGTGGCAGCCGCAAGCGCGCCCGCCCGCCCGCCGCCCCCGGACGCGA
CCAGGCCAGGCCACCGGCCCGCAGGAGACTGCGGCTGTCGGTGGACGAGGTTTCCAGCCCCAGTACCCCC
GAGGCCCCAGACATCCCAGCCTGCCCTTCTCCGGGCCAGAAGATAAAGAAATCCACCCCGGCAGCAGGTC
AGCCGCCCCACCTGACATCCGCGCAGGACCAGGACACCATCTGAGCTAGAGTTCGCGTCTGGAACAATCA
ACCTCTGGATTACAAAATTTGTGAAAGATTGACTGGTATTCTTAACTATGTTGCTCCTTTTACGCTATGT
GGATACGCTGCTTTAATGCCTTTGTATCATGCTATTGCTTCCCGTATGGCTTTCATTTTCTCCTCCTTGT
ATAAATCCTGGTTGCTGTCTCTTTATGAGGAGTTGTGGCCCGTTGTCAGGCAACGTGGCGTGGTGTGCAC
TGTGTTTGCTGACGCAACCCCCACTGGTTGGGGCATTGCCACCACCTGTCAGCTCCTTTCCGGGACTTTC
GCTTTCCCCCTCCCTATTGCCACGGCGGAACTCATCGCCGCCTGCCTTGCCCGCTGCTGGACAGGGGCTC
GGCTGTTGGGCACTGACAATTCCGTGGTGTTGTCGGGGAAGCTGACGTCCTTTCCATGGCTGCTCGCCTG
TGTTGCCACCTGGATTCTGCGCGGGACGTCCTTCTGCTACGTCCCTTCGGCCCTCAATCCAGCGGACCTT
CCTTCCCGCGGCCTGCTGCCGGCTCTGCGGCCTCTTCCGCGTCTTCGCCTTCGCCCTCAGACGAGTCGGA
TCTCCCTTTGGGCCGCCTCCCCGCCTGGAATTAATTCTGGCTAAGCACTTCGTGGCCGTCGATCGTTTAA
AGGGAGGTAGTGAGTCGAGATATCGATACTAGTGATCCAGACATGATAAGATACATTGATGAGTTTGGAC
AAACCACAACTAGAATGCAGTGAAAAAAATGCTTTATTTGTGAAATTTGTGATGCTATTGCTTTATTTGT
AACCATTATAAGCTGCAATAAACAAGTTAACAACAACAATTGCATTCATTTTATGTTTCAGGTTCAGGGG
GAGGTGTGGGAGGTTTTTTAAAGCAAGTAAAACCTCTACAAATGTGGTATGGCTGATTATGATCCTCTAG
AGGGACAGCCCCCCCCCAAAGCCCCCAGGGATGTAATTACGTCCCTCCCCCGCTAGGGGGCAGCAGCGAG
CCGCCCGGGGCTCCGCTCCGGTCCGGCGCTCCCCCCGCATCCCCGAGCCGGCAGCGTGCGGGGACAGCCC
GGGCACGGGGAAGGTGGCACGGGATCGCTTTCCTCTGAACGCTTCTCGCTGCTCTTTGAGCCTGCAGACA
CCTGGGGGGATACGGGGAAAAGCCATACCAATGGAGCTCACGGGGACAGCCCCCCCCCAAAGCCCCCAGG
GATGTAATTACGTCCCTCCCCCGCTAGGGGGCAGCAGCGAGCCGCCCGGGGCTCCGCTCCGGTCCGGCGC
TCCCCCCGCATCCCCGAGCCGGCAGCGTGCGGGGACAGCCCGGGCACGGGGAAGGTGGCACGGGATCGCT
TTCCTCTGAACGCTTCTCGCTGCTCTTTGAGCCTGCAGACACCTGGGGGGATACGGGGAAAAAGAATTCG
ATAAAAGTTTTGTTACTTTATAGAAGAAATTTTGAGTTTTTGTTTTTTTTAATAAATAAATAAACATAAA
TAAATTGTTTGTTGAATTTATTATTAGTATGTAAGTGTAAATATAATAAAACTTAATATCTATTCAAATT
AATAAATAAACCTCGATATACAGACCGATAAAACACATGCGTCAATTTTACACATGATTATCTTTAACGT
ACGTCACAATATGATTATCTTTCTAGGGTTAATCTAGCTGCGTGTTCTGCAGCGTGTCGAGCATCTTCAT
CTGCTCCATCACGCTGTAAAACACATTTGCACCGCGAGTCTGCCCGTCCTCCACGGGTTCAAAAACGTGA
ATGAACGAGGCGCGCTCACTGGCCGTCGTTTTACAACGTCGTGACTGGGAAAACCCTGGCGTTACCCAAC
TTAATCGCCTTGCAGCACATCCCCCTTTCGCCAGCTGGCGTAATAGCGAAGAGGCCCGCACCGATCGCCC
TTCCCAACAGTTGCGCAGCCTGAATGGCGAATGGG
[124 nt withheld, positions 6896-7019]
C
[91 nt withheld, positions 7021-7111]
A
[49 nt withheld, positions 7113-7161]
CCTTTGACGTTGGAGTCCACGTTCTTT
[37 nt withheld, positions 7189-7225]
ACCCTATCTCGGTCTATTCTTTTGATTTATAAGGGATTTTGCCGATTTCGGCCTATTGGTTAAAAAATGA
GCTGATTTAACAAAAATTTAACGCGAATTTTAACAAAATATTAACGCTTACAATTTAGGTGGCACTTTTC
GGGGAAATGTGCGCGGAACCCCTATTTGTTTATTTTTCTAAATACATTCAAATATGTATCCGCTCATGAG
ACAATAACCCTGATAAATGCTTCAATAATATTGAAAAAGGAAGAGTATGAGTATTCAACATTTCCGTGTC
GCCCTTATTCCCTTTTTTGCGGCATTTTGCCTTCCTGTTTTTGCTCACCCAGAAACGCTGGTGAAAGTAA
AAGATGCTGAAGATCAGTTGGGTGCACGAGTGGGTTACATCGAACTGGATCTCAACAGCGGTAAGATCCT
TGAGAGTTTTCGCCCCGAAGAACGTTTTCCAATGATGAGCACTTTTAAAGTTCTGCTATGTGGCGCGGTA
TTATCCCGTATTGACGCCGGGCAAGAGCAACTCGGTCGCCGCATACACTATTCTCAGAATGACTTGGTTG
AGTACTCACCAGTCACAGAAAAGCATCTTACGGATGGCATGACAGTAAGAGAATTATGCAGTGCTGCCAT
AACCATGAGTGATAACACTGCGGCCAACTTACTTCTGACAACGATCGGAGGACCGAAGGAGCTAACCGCT
TTTTTGCACAACATGGGGGATCATGTAACTCGCCTTGATCGTTGGGAACCGGAGCTGAATGAAGCCATAC
CAAACGACGAGCGTGACACCACGATGCCTGTAGCAATGGCAACAACGTTGCGCAAACTATTAACTGGCGA
ACTACTTACTCTAGCTTCCCGGCAACAATTAATAGACTGGATGGAGGCGGATAAAGTTGCAGGACCACTT
CTGCGCTCGGCCCTTCCGGCTGGCTGGTTTATTGCTGATAAATCTGGAGCCGGTGAGCGTGGGTCTCGCG
GTATCATTGCAGCACTGGGGCCAGATGGTAAGCCCTCCCGTATCGTAGTTATCTACACGACGGGGAGTCA
GGCAACTATGGATGAACGAAATAGACAGATCGCTGAGATAGGTGCCTCACTGATTAAGCATTGGTAACTG
TCAGACCAAGTTTACTCATATATACTTTAGATTGATTTAAAACTTCATTTTTAATTTAAAAGGATCTAGG
TGAAGATCCTTTTTGATAATCTCATGACCAAAATCCCTTAACGTGAGTTTTCGTTCCACTGAGCGTCAGA
CCCCGTAGAAAAGATCAAAGGATCTTCTTGAGATCCTTTTTTTCTGCGCGTAATCTGCTGCTTGCAAACA
AAAAAACCACCGCTACCAGCGGTGGTTTGTTTGCCGGATCAAGAGCTACCAACTCTTTTTCCGAAGGTAA
CTGGCTTCAGCAGAGCGCAGATACCAAATACTGTCCTTCTAGTGTAGCCGTAGTTAGGCCACCACTTCAA
GAACTCTGTAGCACCGCCTACATACCTCGCTCTGCTAATCCTGTTACCAGTGGCTGCTGCCAGTGGCGAT
AAGTCGTGTCTTACCGGGTTGGACTCAAGACGATAGTTACCGGATAAGGCGCAGCGGTCGGGCTGAACGG
GGGGTTCGTGCACACAGCCCAGCTTGGAGCGAACGACCTACACCGAACTGAGATACCTACAGCGTGAGCT
ATGAGAAAGCGCCACGCTTCCCGAAGGGAGAAAGGCGGACAGGTATCCGGTAAGCGGCAGGGTCGGAACA
GGAGAGCGCACGAGGGAGCTTCCAGGGGGAAACGCCTGGTATCTTTATAGTCCTGTCGGGTTTCGCCACC
TCTGACTTGAGCGTCGATTTTTGTGATGCTCGTCAGGGGGGCGGAGCCTATGGAAAAACGCCAGCAACGC
GGCCTTTTTACGGTTCCTGGCCTTTTGCTGGCCTTTTGCTCACATGTTCTTTCCTGCGTTATCCCCTGAT
TCTGTGGATAACCGTATTACCGCCTTTGAGTGAGCTGATACCGCTCGCCGCAGCCGAACGACCGAGCGCA
GCGAGTCAGTGAGCGAGGAAGCGGAAGAGCGCCCAATACGCAAACCGCCTCTCCCCGCGCGTTGGCCGAT
TCATTAATGCAGCTGGCACGACAGGTTTCCCGACTGGAAAGCGGGCAGTGAGCGCAACGCAATTAATGTG
AGTTAGCTCACTCATTAGGCACCCCAGGCTTTACACTTTATGCTTCCGGCTCGTATGTTGTGTGGAATTG
TGAGCGGATAACAATTTCACACAGGAAACAGCTATGACCATGATTACGCCAAGCGCGCCCGCCGGGTAAC
TCACGGGGTATCCATGTCCATTTCTGCGGCATCCAGCCAGGATACCCGTCCTCGCTGACGTAATATCCCA
GCGCCGCACCGCTGTCATTAATCTGCACACCGGCACGGCAGTTCCGGCTGTCGCCGGTATTGTTCGGGTT
GCTGATGCGCTTCGGGCTGACCATCCGGAACTGTGTCCGGAAAAGCCGCGACGAACTGGTATCCCAGGTG
GCCTGAACGAACAGTTCACCGTTAAAGGCGTGCATGGCCACACCTTCCCGAATCATCATGGTAAACGTGC
GTTTTCGCTCAACGTCAATGCAGCAGCAGTCATCCTCGGCAAACTCTTTCCATGCCGCTTCAACCTCGCG
GGAAAAGGCACGGGCTTCTTCCTCCCCGATGCCCAGATAGCGCCAGCTTGGGCGATGACTGAGCCGGAAA
AAAGACCCGACGATATGATCCTGATGCAGCTAGA
