Features (pLannotate 1.2.2; 25 found; start..end, strand, type, name):
    269..286     -  misc_feature   MCS (fragment): pBluescript multiple cloning site
    540..780     +  promoter       U6 promoter: RNA polymerase III promoter for human U6 snRNA
    877..960     +  promoter       mCMV promoter (fragment): mouse cytomegalovirus (CMV) immediate early promoter
   1077..1284    +  promoter       mCMV promoter (fragment): mouse cytomegalovirus (CMV) immediate early promoter
   1551..2147    +  CDS            pac: PUAC_STRAD - Protein predicted: Swiss-Prot protein existence level 4. Detoxification of puromycin. From Streptomyces alboniger.
   2163..2215    +  CDS            T2A (fragment): 2A peptide from Thosea asigna virus capsid protein Eukaryotic ribosomes fail to insert a peptide bond between the Gly and Pro residues, yielding separate polypeptides.
   2256..2972    +  CDS            Clover: Clover is a basic (constitutively fluorescent) green/yellow fluorescent protein published in 2012, derived from Aequorea victoria. It is reported to be a rapidly-maturing weak dimer with high acid sensitivity.
   3003..3332    +  CDS            GMNN (fragment): GEMI_HUMAN - Experimental evidence at protein level: Swiss-Prot protein existence level 1. Inhibits DNA replication by preventing the incorporation of MCM complex into pre-replication complex (pre-RC) (PubMed:9635433, PubMed:14993212, PubMed:20129055, PubMed:24064211). It is degraded during the mitotic phase of the cell cycle (PubMed:9635433, PubMed:14993212, PubMed:24064211). Its destruction at the metaphase- anaphase transition permits replication in the succeeding cell cycle (PubMed:9635433, PubMed:14993212, PubMed:24064211). Inhibits histone acetyltransferase activity of KAT7/HBO1 in a CDT
   3337..3909    +  misc_feature   IRES: internal ribosome entry site (IRES) of the encephalomyocarditis virus (EMCV)
   3924..4574    +  CDS            mKO2: mKO2 is a basic (constitutively fluorescent) orange fluorescent protein published in 2008, derived from Verrillofungia concinna. It has moderate acid sensitivity.
   4629..4901    +  CDS            CDT1 (fragment): CDT1_HUMAN - Experimental evidence at protein level: Swiss-Prot protein existence level 1. Required for both DNA replication and mitosis (PubMed:11125146, PubMed:22581055, PubMed:21856198, PubMed:14993212, PubMed:26842564). DNA replication licensing factor, required for pre- replication complex assembly. Cooperates with CDC6 and the origin recognition complex (ORC) during G1 phase of the cell cycle to promote the loading of the mini-chromosome maintenance (MCM) complex onto DNA to generate pre-replication complexes (pre-RC)(PubMed:14672932). Required also for mitosis by promoting stable kineto
   4926..5514    +  misc_feature   WPRE: woodchuck hepatitis virus posttranscriptional regulatory element
   5594..5728    -  polyA_signal   SV40 poly(A) signal: SV40 polyadenylation signal
   5751..5834    -  CDS            large T antigen (fragment): large T antigen from SV40 (simian virus 40)
   6576..6695    -  CDS            B (fragment): PORTL_LAMBD - Experimental evidence at protein level: Swiss-Prot protein existence level 1. Forms the portal vertex of the capsid (PubMed:6228056, PubMed:6232391). This portal plays critical roles in head assembly, genome packaging, neck/tail attachment, and genome ejection (Probable). The portal protein multimerizes as a single ring-shaped homododecamer arranged around a central channel (PubMed:6232391). Binds to the terminase subunits to form the packaging machine (PubMed:7799432). From Escherichia phage lambda (Bacteriophage lambda).
   6697..6852    +  CDS            lacZα (fragment): LacZα fragment of β-galactosidase; lacZ fragment
   6857..7285    +  rep_origin     f1 ori (sequence partly withheld): f1 bacteriophage origin of replication; arrow indicates direction of (+) strand synthesis
   7338..7442    +  promoter       AmpR promoter: bla
   7443..8303    +  CDS            AmpR: β-lactamase; bla; confers resistance to ampicillin, carbenicillin, and related antibiotics
   8474..9062    +  rep_origin     ori: high-copy-number ColE1/pMB1/pBR322/pUC origin of replication
   9245..9337    +  CDS            lacI (fragment): lac repressor; lacI; The lac repressor binds to the lac operator to inhibit transcription in E. coli. This inhibition can be relieved by adding lactose or isopropyl-β-D-thiogalactopyranoside (IPTG).
   9350..9371    +  protein_bind   CAP binding site: CAP binding activates transcription in the presence of cAMP. E. coli catabolite activator protein
   9386..9416    +  promoter       lac promoter: promoter for the E. coli lac operon
   9424..9440    +  protein_bind   lac operator: The lac repressor binds to the lac operator to inhibit transcription in E. coli. This inhibition can be relieved by adding lactose or isopropyl-β-D-thiogalactopyranoside (IPTG). lac repressor encoded by lacI
   9478..9945    -  CDS            B (fragment): PORTL_LAMBD - Experimental evidence at protein level: Swiss-Prot protein existence level 1. Forms the portal vertex of the capsid (PubMed:6228056, PubMed:6232391). This portal plays critical roles in head assembly, genome packaging, neck/tail attachment, and genome ejection (Probable). The portal protein multimerizes as a single ring-shaped homododecamer arranged around a central channel (PubMed:6232391). Binds to the terminase subunits to form the packaging machine (PubMed:7799432). From Escherichia phage lambda (Bacteriophage lambda).
>Addgene plasmid #133364 | BII-Sh-FUCCI-Luc | addgene full sequence | sequence record 267623 | Addgene NGS Result
CATTCTTGAAATATTGCTCTCTCTTTCTAAATAGCGCGAATCCGTCGCTGTGCATTTAGGACATCTCAGT
CGCCGCTTGGAGCTCCCGTGAGGCGTGCTTGTCAATGCGGTAAGTGTCACTGATTTTGAACTATAACGAC
CGCGTGAGTCAAAATGACGCATGATTATCTTTTACGTGACTTTTAAGATTTAACTCATACGATAATTATA
TTGTTATTTCATGTTCTACTTACGTGATAACTTATTATATATATATTTTCTTGTTATAGATCCACTAGTT
CTAGAGGGACAGCCCCCCCCCAAAGCCCCCAGGGATGTAATTACGTCCCTCCCCCGCTAGGGGGCAGCAG
CGAGCCGCCCGGGGCTCCGCTCCGGTCCGGCGCTCCCCCCGCATCCCCGAGCCGGCAGCGTGCGGGGACA
GCCCGGGCACGGGGAAGGTGGCACGGGATCGCTTTCCTCTGAACGCTTCTCGCTGCTCTTTGAGCCTGCA
GACACCTGGGGGGATACGGGGAAAAGGCCTCCAGGGCCGCCCCTTCACCGAGGGCCTATTTCCCATGATT
CCTTCATATTTGCATATACGATACAAGGCTGTTAGAGAGATAATTGGAATTAATTTGACTGTAAACACAA
AGATATTAGTACAAAATACGTGACGTAGAAAGTAATAATTTCTTGGGTAGTTTGCAGTTTTAAAATTATG
TTTTAAAATGGACTATCATATGCTTACCGTAACTTGAAAGTATTTCGATTTCTTGGCTTTATATATCTTG
TGGAAAGGACGAAACACCGGTCACAGAATCGTCGTATGCAGCTCGAGCTGCATACGACGATTCTGTGATT
TTTGCCTCCAAGGCCTGCAGGAGTCAATGGGAAAAACCCATTGGAGCCAAGTACACTGACTCAATAGGGA
CTTTCCATTGGGTTTTGCCCAGTACATAAGGTCAATAGGGGGTGAGTCAACAGGAAAGTCCCATTGGAGC
CAAGTACATTGAGTCAATAGGGACTTTCCAATGGGTTTTGCCCAGTACATAAGGTCAATGGGAGGTAAGC
CAATGGGTTTTTCCCATTACTGACATGTATACTGAGTCATTAGGGACTTTCCAATGGGTTTTGCCCAGTA
CATAAGGTCAATAGGGGTGAATCAACAGGAAAGTCCCATTGGAGCCAAGTACACTGAGTCAATAGGGACT
TTCCATTGGGTTTTGCCCAGTACAAAAGGTCAATAGGGGGTGAGTCAATGGGTTTTTCCCATTATTGGCA
CATACATAAGGTCAATAGGGGTGACTAGTGGAGAAGAGCATGCTTGAGGGCTGAGTGCCCCTCAGTGGGC
AGAGAGCACATGGCCCACAGTCCCTGAGAAGTTGGGGGGAGGGGTGGGCAATTGAACTGGTGCCTAGAGA
AGGTGGGGCTTGGGTAAACTGGGAAAGTGATGTGGTGTACTGGCTCCACCTTTTTCCCCAGGGTGGGGGA
GAACCATATATAAGTGCAGTAGTCTCTGTGAACATTCGGTTTAGTGAACCTGCAGGTCGGCCGCCACGAC
CGGTGCCACCATGACTGAATACAAACCAACTGTTCGCCTGGCAACTCGTGATGATGTTCCACGTGCAGTT
CGCACCCTGGCTGCTGCATTTGCTGACTACCCTGCAACCCGTCACACTGTGGACCCAGACCGCCACATTG
AACGTGTGACTGAACTGCAGGAGCTGTTCCTGACCCGTGTGGGCCTGGACATTGGCAAAGTGTGGGTGGC
AGATGATGGTGCTGCTGTGGCAGTGTGGACCACCCCTGAATCTGTTGAAGCTGGTGCAGTGTTTGCTGAG
ATTGGCCCACGCATGGCAGAACTGTCTGGCAGCCGCCTGGCAGCACAACAGCAGATGGAAGGTCTGCTGG
CACCACACCGCCCAAAAGAACCTGCTTGGTTCCTGGCAACTGTGGGTGTGAGCCCTGACCACCAGGGTAA
GGGCCTGGGCTCTGCAGTGGTGCTGCCTGGTGTGGAAGCAGCTGAACGTGCAGGTGTGCCTGCTTTCCTG
GAGACCTCAGCTCCACGCAACCTGCCTTTCTATGAACGCCTGGGCTTCACTGTGACTGCTGATGTGGAAG
TGCCAGAAGGCCCACGCACTTGGTGCATGACTCGCAAACCAGGTGCTAGCCTTGGCTCCGGCGAGGGCAG
GGGAAGTCTTCTAACATGCGGGGACGTGGAGGAAAATCCCGGCCCACTCGGCTACCCCTACGACGTGCCC
GACTACGCCAGCGGCATGGTGAGCAAGGGCGAGGAGCTGTTCACCGGGGTGGTGCCCATCCTGGTCGAGC
TGGACGGCGACGTAAACGGCCACAAGTTCAGCGTCCGCGGCGAGGGCGAGGGCGATGCCACCAACGGCAA
GCTGACCCTGAAGTTCATCTGCACCACCGGCAAGCTGCCCGTGCCCTGGCCCACCCTCGTGACCACCTTC
GGCTACGGCGTGGCCTGCTTCAGCCGCTACCCCGACCACATGAAGCAGCACGACTTCTTCAAGTCCGCCA
TGCCCGAAGGCTACGTCCAGGAGCGCACCATCTCTTTCAAGGACGACGGTACCTACAAGACCCGCGCCGA
GGTGAAGTTCGAGGGCGACACCCTGGTGAACCGCATCGAGCTGAAGGGCATCGACTTCAAGGAGGACGGC
AACATCCTGGGGCACAAGCTGGAGTACAACTTCAACAGCCACAACGTCTATATCACGGCCGACAAGCAGA
AGAACGGCATCAAGGCTAACTTCAAGATCCGCCACAACGTTGAGGACGGCAGCGTGCAGCTCGCCGACCA
CTACCAGCAGAACACCCCCATCGGCGACGGCCCCGTGCTGCTGCCCGACAACCACTACCTGAGCCATCAG
TCCGCCCTGAGCAAAGACCCCAACGAGAAGCGCGATCACATGGTCCTGCTGGAGTTCGTGACCGCCGCCG
GGATTACACATGGCATGGACGAGCTGTACAAGGATATCCATGCACACTGGCGGCCGCTCGAGATGAATCC
CAGTATGAAGCAGAAACAAGAAGAAATCAAAGAGAATATAAAGAATAGTTCTGTCCCAAGAAGAACTCTG
AAGATGATTCAGCCTTCTGCATCTGGATCTCTTGTTGGAAGAGAAAATGAGCTGTCCGCAGGCTTGTCCA
AAAGGAAACATCGGAATGACCACTTAACATCTACAACTTCCAGCCCTGGGGTTATTGTCCCAGAATCTAG
TGAAAATAAAAATCTTGGAGGAGTCACCCAGGAGTCATTTGATCTTATGATTAAAGAAAATCCATCCTCT
CAGTATTGGAAGGAAGTGGCAGAAAAACGGAGAAAGGCGCTGTAAGCCCCTCTCCCTCCCCCCCCCCTAA
CGTTACTGGCCGAAGCCGCTTGGAATAAGGCCGGTGTGCGTTTGTCTATATGTTATTTTCCACCATATTG
CCGTCTTTTGGCAATGTGAGGGCCCGGAAACCTGGCCCTGTCTTCTTGACGAGCATTCCTAGGGGTCTTT
CCCCTCTCGCCAAAGGAATGCAAGGTCTGTTGAATGTCGTGAAGGAAGCAGTTCCTCTGGAAGCTTCTTG
AAGACAAACAACGTCTGTAGCGACCCTTTGCAGGCAGCGGAACCCCCCACCTGGCGACAGGTGCCTCTGC
GGCCAAAAGCCACGTGTATAAGATACACCTGCAAAGGCGGCACAACCCCAGTGCCACGTTGTGAGTTGGA
TAGTTGTGGAAAGAGTCAAATGGCTCTCCTCAAGCGTATTCAACAAGGGGCTGAAGGATGCCCAGAAGGT
ACCCCATTGTATGGGATCTGATCTGGGGCCTCGGTGCACATGCTTTACATGTGTTTAGTCGAGGTTAAAA
AACGTCTAGGCCCCCCGAACCACGGGGACGTGGTTTTCCTTTGAAAAACACGATGATAATGGCCACAGAA
TTCATGGTGAGCGTGATCAAGCCCGAGATGAAGATGAGGTACTACATGGACGGCTCCGTCAATGGGCATG
AGTTCACAATCGAGGGTGAGGGCACAGGCAGACCTTACGAGGGACATCAGGAGATGACACTGCGCGTCAC
AATGGCCGAGGGCGGGCCAATGCCTTTCGCCTTCGACCTGGTGTCCCACGTGTTCTGTTACGGCCACAGA
GTTTTTACCAAGTACCCAGAAGAGATCCCAGACTATTTCAAGCAGGCCTTTCCTGAGGGCCTGTCCTGGG
AGAGGTCCCTGGAGTTCGAGGACGGCGGCTCCGCCTCCGTGAGCGCCCACATCAGCCTGAGGGGCAACAC
CTTCTACCACAAGTCCAAGTTCACCGGCGTGAACTTCCCCGCCGACGGCCCCATCATGCAGAACCAGAGC
GTGGACTGGGAGCCCTCCACCGAGAAGATCACCGCCAGCGACGGCGTGCTGAAGGGCGACGTGACCATGT
ACCTGAAGCTGGAGGGCGGCGGCAACCACAAGTGCCAGATGAAGACCACCTACAAGGCCGCCAAGGAGAT
CCTGGAGATGCCCGGCGACCACTACATCGGCCACAGGCTGGTGAGGAAGACCGAGGGCAACATCACCGAG
CAGGTGGAGGACGCCGTGGCCCACTACTCAATGTTGCCTTCCCTGGGCGATATCCATGCACACTGGCGGC
CGCTCGAGCCCAGCCCCGCCAGGCCCGCACTCCGCGCCCCGGCCTCCGCTACCAGTGGCAGCCGCAAGCG
CGCCCGCCCGCCCGCCGCCCCCGGACGCGACCAGGCCAGGCCACCGGCCCGCAGGAGACTGCGGCTGTCG
GTGGACGAGGTTTCCAGCCCCAGTACCCCCGAGGCCCCAGACATCCCAGCCTGCCCTTCTCCGGGCCAGA
AGATAAAGAAATCCACCCCGGCAGCAGGTCAGCCGCCCCACCTGACATCCGCGCAGGACCAGGACACCAT
CTGAGCTAGAGTTCGCGTCTGGAACAATCAACCTCTGGATTACAAAATTTGTGAAAGATTGACTGGTATT
CTTAACTATGTTGCTCCTTTTACGCTATGTGGATACGCTGCTTTAATGCCTTTGTATCATGCTATTGCTT
CCCGTATGGCTTTCATTTTCTCCTCCTTGTATAAATCCTGGTTGCTGTCTCTTTATGAGGAGTTGTGGCC
CGTTGTCAGGCAACGTGGCGTGGTGTGCACTGTGTTTGCTGACGCAACCCCCACTGGTTGGGGCATTGCC
ACCACCTGTCAGCTCCTTTCCGGGACTTTCGCTTTCCCCCTCCCTATTGCCACGGCGGAACTCATCGCCG
CCTGCCTTGCCCGCTGCTGGACAGGGGCTCGGCTGTTGGGCACTGACAATTCCGTGGTGTTGTCGGGGAA
GCTGACGTCCTTTCCATGGCTGCTCGCCTGTGTTGCCACCTGGATTCTGCGCGGGACGTCCTTCTGCTAC
GTCCCTTCGGCCCTCAATCCAGCGGACCTTCCTTCCCGCGGCCTGCTGCCGGCTCTGCGGCCTCTTCCGC
GTCTTCGCCTTCGCCCTCAGACGAGTCGGATCTCCCTTTGGGCCGCCTCCCCGCCTGGAATTAATTCTGG
CTAAGCACTTCGTGGCCGTCGATCGTTTAAAGGGAGGTAGTGAGTCGAGATATCGATACTAGTGATCCAG
ACATGATAAGATACATTGATGAGTTTGGACAAACCACAACTAGAATGCAGTGAAAAAAATGCTTTATTTG
TGAAATTTGTGATGCTATTGCTTTATTTGTAACCATTATAAGCTGCAATAAACAAGTTAACAACAACAAT
TGCATTCATTTTATGTTTCAGGTTCAGGGGGAGGTGTGGGAGGTTTTTTAAAGCAAGTAAAACCTCTACA
AATGTGGTATGGCTGATTATGATCCTCTAGAGGGACAGCCCCCCCCCAAAGCCCCCAGGGATGTAATTAC
GTCCCTCCCCCGCTAGGGGGCAGCAGCGAGCCGCCCGGGGCTCCGCTCCGGTCCGGCGCTCCCCCCGCAT
CCCCGAGCCGGCAGCGTGCGGGGACAGCCCGGGCACGGGGAAGGTGGCACGGGATCGCTTTCCTCTGAAC
GCTTCTCGCTGCTCTTTGAGCCTGCAGACACCTGGGGGGATACGGGGAAAAAGCCATACCAATGGAGCTC
ACGGGGACAGCCCCCCCCCAAAGCCCCCAGGGATGTAATTACGTCCCTCCCCCGCTAGGGGGCAGCAGCG
AGCCGCCCGGGGCTCCGCTCCGGTCCGGCGCTCCCCCCGCATCCCCGAGCCGGCAGCGTGCGGGGACAGC
CCGGGCACGGGGAAGGTGGCACGGGATCGCTTTCCTCTGAACGCTTCTCGCTGCTCTTTGAGCCTGCAGA
CACCTGGGGGGATACGGGGAAAAAGAATTCGATAAAAGTTTTGTTACTTTATAGAAGAAATTTTGAGTTT
TTGTTTTTTTTAATAAATAAATAAACATAAATAAATTGTTTGTTGAATTTATTATTAGTATGTAAGTGTA
AATATAATAAAACTTAATATCTATTCAAATTAATAAATAAACCTCGATATACAGACCGATAAAACACATG
CGTCAATTTTACACATGATTATCTTTAACGTACGTCACAATATGATTATCTTTCTAGGGTTAATCTAGCT
GCGTGTTCTGCAGCGTGTCGAGCATCTTCATCTGCTCCATCACGCTGTAAAACACATTTGCACCGCGAGT
CTGCCCGTCCTCCACGGGTTCAAAAACGTGAATGAACGAGGCGCGCTCACTGGCCGTCGTTTTACAACGT
CGTGACTGGGAAAACCCTGGCGTTACCCAACTTAATCGCCTTGCAGCACATCCCCCTTTCGCCAGCTGGC
GTAATAGCGAAGAGGCCCGCACCGATCGCCCTTCCCAACAGTTGCGCAGCCTGAATGGCGAATGGG
[124 nt withheld, positions 6857-6980]
C
[91 nt withheld, positions 6982-7072]
A
[49 nt withheld, positions 7074-7122]
CCTTTGACGTTGGAGTCCACGTTCTTT
[37 nt withheld, positions 7150-7186]
ACCCTATCTCGGTCTATTCTTTTGATTTATAAGGGATTTTGCCGATTTCGGCCTATTGGTTAAAAAATGA
GCTGATTTAACAAAAATTTAACGCGAATTTTAACAAAATATTAACGCTTACAATTTAGGTGGCACTTTTC
GGGGAAATGTGCGCGGAACCCCTATTTGTTTATTTTTCTAAATACATTCAAATATGTATCCGCTCATGAG
ACAATAACCCTGATAAATGCTTCAATAATATTGAAAAAGGAAGAGTATGAGTATTCAACATTTCCGTGTC
GCCCTTATTCCCTTTTTTGCGGCATTTTGCCTTCCTGTTTTTGCTCACCCAGAAACGCTGGTGAAAGTAA
AAGATGCTGAAGATCAGTTGGGTGCACGAGTGGGTTACATCGAACTGGATCTCAACAGCGGTAAGATCCT
TGAGAGTTTTCGCCCCGAAGAACGTTTTCCAATGATGAGCACTTTTAAAGTTCTGCTATGTGGCGCGGTA
TTATCCCGTATTGACGCCGGGCAAGAGCAACTCGGTCGCCGCATACACTATTCTCAGAATGACTTGGTTG
AGTACTCACCAGTCACAGAAAAGCATCTTACGGATGGCATGACAGTAAGAGAATTATGCAGTGCTGCCAT
AACCATGAGTGATAACACTGCGGCCAACTTACTTCTGACAACGATCGGAGGACCGAAGGAGCTAACCGCT
TTTTTGCACAACATGGGGGATCATGTAACTCGCCTTGATCGTTGGGAACCGGAGCTGAATGAAGCCATAC
CAAACGACGAGCGTGACACCACGATGCCTGTAGCAATGGCAACAACGTTGCGCAAACTATTAACTGGCGA
ACTACTTACTCTAGCTTCCCGGCAACAATTAATAGACTGGATGGAGGCGGATAAAGTTGCAGGACCACTT
CTGCGCTCGGCCCTTCCGGCTGGCTGGTTTATTGCTGATAAATCTGGAGCCGGTGAGCGTGGGTCTCGCG
GTATCATTGCAGCACTGGGGCCAGATGGTAAGCCCTCCCGTATCGTAGTTATCTACACGACGGGGAGTCA
GGCAACTATGGATGAACGAAATAGACAGATCGCTGAGATAGGTGCCTCACTGATTAAGCATTGGTAACTG
TCAGACCAAGTTTACTCATATATACTTTAGATTGATTTAAAACTTCATTTTTAATTTAAAAGGATCTAGG
TGAAGATCCTTTTTGATAATCTCATGACCAAAATCCCTTAACGTGAGTTTTCGTTCCACTGAGCGTCAGA
CCCCGTAGAAAAGATCAAAGGATCTTCTTGAGATCCTTTTTTTCTGCGCGTAATCTGCTGCTTGCAAACA
AAAAAACCACCGCTACCAGCGGTGGTTTGTTTGCCGGATCAAGAGCTACCAACTCTTTTTCCGAAGGTAA
CTGGCTTCAGCAGAGCGCAGATACCAAATACTGTTCTTCTAGTGTAGCCGTAGTTAGGCCACCACTTCAA
GAACTCTGTAGCACCGCCTACATACCTCGCTCTGCTAATCCTGTTACCAGTGGCTGCTGCCAGTGGCGAT
AAGTCGTGTCTTACCGGGTTGGACTCAAGACGATAGTTACCGGATAAGGCGCAGCGGTCGGGCTGAACGG
GGGGTTCGTGCACACAGCCCAGCTTGGAGCGAACGACCTACACCGAACTGAGATACCTACAGCGTGAGCT
ATGAGAAAGCGCCACGCTTCCCGAAGGGAGAAAGGCGGACAGGTATCCGGTAAGCGGCAGGGTCGGAACA
GGAGAGCGCACGAGGGAGCTTCCAGGGGGAAACGCCTGGTATCTTTATAGTCCTGTCGGGTTTCGCCACC
TCTGACTTGAGCGTCGATTTTTGTGATGCTCGTCAGGGGGGCGGAGCCTATGGAAAAACGCCAGCAACGC
GGCCTTTTTACGGTTCCTGGCCTTTTGCTGGCCTTTTGCTCACATGTTCTTTCCTGCGTTATCCCCTGAT
TCTGTGGATAACCGTATTACCGCCTTTGAGTGAGCTGATACCGCTCGCCGCAGCCGAACGACCGAGCGCA
GCGAGTCAGTGAGCGAGGAAGCGGAAGAGCGCCCAATACGCAAACCGCCTCTCCCCGCGCGTTGGCCGAT
TCATTAATGCAGCTGGCACGACAGGTTTCCCGACTGGAAAGCGGGCAGTGAGCGCAACGCAATTAATGTG
AGTTAGCTCACTCATTAGGCACCCCAGGCTTTACACTTTATGCTTCCGGCTCGTATGTTGTGTGGAATTG
TGAGCGGATAACAATTTCACACAGGAAACAGCTATGACCATGATTACGCCAAGCGCGCCCGCCGGGTAAC
TCACGGGGTATCCATGTCCATTTCTGCGGCATCCAGCCAGGATACCCGTCCTCGCTGACGTAATATCCCA
GCGCCGCACCGCTGTCATTAATCTGCACACCGGCACGGCAGTTCCGGCTGTCGCCGGTATTGTTCGGGTT
GCTGATGCGCTTCGGGCTGACCATCCGGAACTGTGTCCGGAAAAGCCGCGACGAACTGGTATCCCAGGTG
GCCTGAACGAACAGTTCACCGTTAAAGGCGTGCATGGCCACACCTTCCCGAATCATCATGGTAAACGTGC
GTTTTCGCTCAACGTCAATGCAGCAGCAGTCATCCTCGGCAAACTCTTTCCATGCCGCTTCAACCTCGCG
GGAAAAGGCACGGGCTTCTTCCTCCCCGATGCCCAGATAGCGCCAGCTTGGGCGATGACTGAGCCGGAAA
AAAGACCCGACGATATGATCCTGATGCAGCTAGATTAACCCTAGAAAGATAGTCTGCGTAAAATTGACGC
ATG
